>Addgene plasmid #229222 | pET28b-SUMO-FLAG-TeKaiC | addgene full sequence | sequence record 457223 | Addgene NGS Result
CGGATATAGTTCCTCCTTTCAGCAAAAAACCCCTCAAGACCCGTTTAGAGGCCCCAAGGGGTTATGCTAG
TTATTGCTCAGCGGTGGCAGCAGCCAACTCAGCTTCCTTTCGGGCTTTGTTAGCAGCCGGATCTCAGTGG
TGGTGGTGGTGGTGCTCGAGTGCGGCCGCAAGCTTTCACTCGCTCTCTAGATCCTGCATCCCCTTGGCAA
TTCGCGCCAGCTCTGTTTTTTCGTCCACGGAAATGCGGGTGGGGGTACCGCTAATAATCCCCTCAAAGTT
GCGGAAGGAATCGCGGATTTCTGCCCCCTTCTCAGTGATCACATACTCCCGAATCCCCTTGTCGTGCCAA
GAGCCACGCATCTTAAAGACATTAATTGCCCGCGACATCTCACCGCGGATTTCCACGTACTGCAACAGCA
AAATGGTGTCTGTAATTGTGGAGATATGGGACTCGGTAATCGAGTTGGACCCCATAAACTGATCCGTCGT
GTTGGTGAAAAAGCCAGTGATTTCCTCCTGTTTGGCAAATCCAGTAACCCCGATTACAAACTGCCGGAAG
GCATTGTTACTCACCCCCCGCGCCAACGCAGACAAAGAGTCAATCGCCACCCGTGAGGGCTTAAAGTCCG
CAATCTCCGACTTGATAATTTGCAGGTGATCCTCAAGCCCCGCTGACTCTGGATAGGCACAAATAATCCG
CAACAAACCGCGCCGTTCTAACTCCTCAAAATCAATACCCCAAGAGGAGGCATTGCGCGACAACTGCGCC
CGCGATTCTTCATAGGCAAACAGCAGGGCTCGTTCTCCCTGTTGGCAGCCCGTCTCCAAGAATTTACTGA
CCAAGAGCGTCTTGCCAGTACCCGTAGCGCCCGTGGCCAAAATAATTGAATCCTTGAAGAAGCCACCGCC
ACACATCTCGTCGAGGGTCTTGACCCCTGAAGACACCCGCACATTCGATGAGCGCTGAGTCAAGCGCATG
GCCCCCAACGGGAAGATGTTAATACCATTGTTGATCGTAAAGGGATATTCCCCCTTCATGTGGGTGGTGC
CCCGCAGCTTGAGAATTTCGACCGTGCGCCGCCGCCTTTCTCCCTCGAGAACATTCCGCAAAATGACCAC
ATTGTCGGAGACAAACTCCTCAACACCAAAACGCGCCACAGGGCCGTATTCATCTACCCGCTCAGTGGTC
ATAATCGTGGTCACGCCCAGTTGCTTGAGGCGAAAAGCCAAGCGAAAAATTTCCCGCCGCACCACGGAGG
CCGCATCGTATTGCTGGAACACTGCTGTGACCGAATCAATGGAGACCCGGGTTGCTTTGTATTTGCGAAT
GGCATACTGAATGCGCTCAATCAGAGCAGATAAGTCAAAGTCACCAGCCACCTCTTGGCCATCGGGATCC
GGAGAAGCATCCAGGATAAATAGCTTGCCTTGATCAATCAGACTTTGCAGGTTCCAGCCAAAACTGAGGG
CGTTTTTGATAATATCTTGGGGGGATTCTTCAAATGTAACAAATATACCTGGCTCATTAAAAATGGTAAT
GCCATTGTAGAGAAACTGAACTGCAAAAAGGGTCTTCCCTGTGCCTGAAGTGCCGCTGACTAAGGTGGTG
CGTCCTTGGGGAAGTCCCCCATGACTGATATCGTCAAAGCCCTCAATCATCGTCGGGATTTTCTTGACTT
CCGCAGAGGACTGCTCCGTTGGACTAGACTGATGTTCCGGTAGGTTTGTCATCTTATCGTCGTCATCCTT
GTAATCTCCACCAATCTGTTCTCTGTGAGCCTCAATAATATCGTTATCCTCCATGTCCAAATCTTCAGGG
GTCTGATCAGCTTGGATTCTAATACCGTCGTACAAGAATCTTAAGGAGTCCATTTCCTTACCCTGTCTTT
TAGCGAACGCTTCCATCAGCCTTCTTAAAGGAGTGGTCTTTTTGATCTTGAAGAAGATCTCTGAAGATCC
ATCGGACACCTTTAAATTGATGTGAGTCTCAGGCTTGACTTCTGGCTTGACCTCTGGCTTAGCTTCTTGA
TTGACTTCTGAGTCCGACATGCTAGCCATATGGCTGCCGCGCGGCACCAGGCCGCTGCTGTGATGATGAT
GATGATGGCTGCTGCCCATGGTATATCTCCTTCTTAAAGTTAAACAAAATTATTTCTAGAGGGGAATTGT
TATCCGCTCACAATTCCCCTATAGTGAGTCGTATTAATTTCGCGGGATCGAGATCTCGATCCTCTACGCC
GGACGCATCGTGGCCGGCATCACCGGCGCCACAGGTGCGGTTGCTGGCGCCTATATCGCCGACATCACCG
ATGGGGAAGATCGGGCTCGCCACTTCGGGCTCATGAGCGCTTGTTTCGGCGTGGGTATGGTGGCAGGCCC
CGTGGCCGGGGGACTGTTGGGCGCCATCTCCTTGCATGCACCATTCCTTGCGGCGGCGGTGCTCAACGGC
CTCAACCTACTACTGGGCTGCTTCCTAATGCAGGAGTCGCATAAGGGAGAGCGTCGAGATCCCGGACACC
ATCGAATGGCGCAAAACCTTTCGCGGTATGGCATGATAGCGCCCGGAAGAGAGTCAATTCAGGGTGGTGA
ATGTGAAACCAGTAACGTTATACGATGTCGCAGAGTATGCCGGTGTCTCTTATCAGACCGTTTCCCGCGT
GGTGAACCAGGCCAGCCACGTTTCTGCGAAAACGCGGGAAAAAGTGGAAGCGGCGATGGCGGAGCTGAAT
TACATTCCCAACCGCGTGGCACAACAACTGGCGGGCAAACAGTCGTTGCTGATTGGCGTTGCCACCTCCA
GTCTGGCCCTGCACGCGCCGTCGCAAATTGTCGCGGCGATTAAATCTCGCGCCGATCAACTGGGTGCCAG
CGTGGTGGTGTCGATGGTAGAACGAAGCGGCGTCGAAGCCTGTAAAGCGGCGGTGCACAATCTTCTCGCG
CAACGCGTCAGTGGGCTGATCATTAACTATCCGCTGGATGACCAGGATGCCATTGCTGTGGAAGCTGCCT
GCACTAATGTTCCGGCGTTATTTCTTGATGTCTCTGACCAGACACCCATCAACAGTATTATTTTCTCCCA
TGAAGACGGTACGCGACTGGGCGTGGAGCATCTGGTCGCATTGGGTCACCAGCAAATCGCGCTGTTAGCG
GGCCCATTAAGTTCTGTCTCGGCGCGTCTGCGTCTGGCTGGCTGGCATAAATATCTCACTCGCAATCAAA
TTCAGCCGATAGCGGAACGGGAAGGCGACTGGAGTGCCATGTCCGGTTTTCAACAAACCATGCAAATGCT
GAATGAGGGCATCGTTCCCACTGCGATGCTGGTTGCCAACGATCAGATGGCGCTGGGCGCAATGCGCGCC
ATTACCGAGTCCGGGCTGCGCGTTGGTGCGGATATCTCGGTAGTGGGATACGACGATACCGAAGACAGCT
CATGTTATATCCCGCCGTTAACCACCATCAAACAGGATTTTCGCCTGCTGGGGCAAACCAGCGTGGACCG
CTTGCTGCAACTCTCTCAGGGCCAGGCGGTGAAGGGCAATCAGCTGTTGCCCGTCTCACTGGTGAAAAGA
AAAACCACCCTGGCGCCCAATACGCAAACCGCCTCTCCCCGCGCGTTGGCCGATTCATTAATGCAGCTGG
CACGACAGGTTTCCCGACTGGAAAGCGGGCAGTGAGCGCAACGCAATTAATGTAAGTTAGCTCACTCATT
AGGCACCGGGATCTCGACCGATGCCCTTGAGAGCCTTCAACCCAGTCAGCTCCTTCCGGTGGGCGCGGGG
CATGACTATCGTCGCCGCACTTATGACTGTCTTCTTTATCATGCAACTCGTAGGACAGGTGCCGGCAGCG
CTCTGGGTCATTTTCGGCGAGGACCGCTTTCGCTGGAGCGCGACGATGATCGGCCTGTCGCTTGCGGTAT
TCGGAATCTTGCACGCCCTCGCTCAAGCCTTCGTCACTGGTCCCGCCACCAAACGTTTCGGCGAGAAGCA
GGCCATTATCGCCGGCATGGCGGCCCCACGGGTGCGCATGATCGTGCTCCTGTCGTTGAGGACCCGGCTA
GGCTGGCGGGGTTGCCTTACTGGTTAGCAGAATGAATCACCGATACGCGAGCGAACGTGAAGCGACTGCT
GCTGCAAAACGTCTGCGACCTGAGCAACAACATGAATGGTCTTCGGTTTCCGTGTTTCGTAAAGTCTGGA
AACGCGGAAGTCAGCGCCCTGCACCATTATGTTCCGGATCTGCATCGCAGGATGCTGCTGGCTACCCTGT
GGAACACCTACATCTGTATTAACGAAGCGCTGGCATTGACCCTGAGTGATTTTTCTCTGGTCCCGCCGCA
TCCATACCGCCAGTTGTTTACCCTCACAACGTTCCAGTAACCGGGCATGTTCATCATCAGTAACCCGTAT
CGTGAGCATCCTCTCTCGTTTCATCGGTATCATTACCCCCATGAACAGAAATCCCCCTTACACGGAGGCA
TCAGTGACCAAACAGGAAAAAACCGCCCTTAACATGGCCCGCTTTATCAGAAGCCAGACATTAACGCTTC
TGGAGAAACTCAACGAGCTGGACGCGGATGAACAGGCAGACATCTGTGAATCGCTTCACGACCACGCTGA
TGAGCTTTACCGCAGCTGCCTCGCGCGTTTCGGTGATGACGGTGAAAACCTCTGACACATGCAGCTCCCG
GAGACGGTCACAGCTTGTCTGTAAGCGGATGCCGGGAGCAGACAAGCCCGTCAGGGCGCGTCAGCGGGTG
TTGGCGGGTGTCGGGGCGCAGCCATGACCCAGTCACGTAGCGATAGCGGAGTGTATACTGGCTTAACTAT
GCGGCATCAGAGCAGATTGTACTGAGAGTGCACCATTGCGGTGTGAAATACCGCACAGATGCGTAAGGAG
AAAATACCGCATCAGGCGCTCTTCCGCTTCCTCGCTCACTGACTCGCTGCGCTCGGTCGTTCGGCTGCGG
CGAGCGGTATCAGCTCACTCAAAGGCGGTAATACGGTTATCCACAGAATCAGGGGATAACGCAGGAAAGA
ACATGTGAGCAAAAGGCCAGCAAAAGGCCAGGAACCGTAAAAAGGCCGCGTTGCTGGCGTTTTTCCATAG
GCTCCGCCCCCCTGACGAGCATCACAAAAATCGACGCTCAAGTCAGAGGTGGCGAAACCCGACAGGACTA
TAAAGATACCAGGCGTTTCCCCCTGGAAGCTCCCTCGTGCGCTCTCCTGTTCCGACCCTGCCGCTTACCG
GATACCTGTCCGCCTTTCTCCCTTCGGGAAGCGTGGCGCTTTCTCATAGCTCACGCTGTAGGTATCTCAG
TTCGGTGTAGGTCGTTCGCTCCAAGCTGGGCTGTGTGCACGAACCCCCCGTTCAGCCCGACCGCTGCGCC
TTATCCGGTAACTATCGTCTTGAGTCCAACCCGGTAAGACACGACTTATCGCCACTGGCAGCAGCCACTG
GTAACAGGATTAGCAGAGCGAGGTATGTAGGCGGTGCTACAGAGTTCTTGAAGTGGTGGCCTAACTACGG
CTACACTAGAAGGACAGTATTTGGTATCTGCGCTCTGCTGAAGCCAGTTACCTTCGGAAAAAGAGTTGGT
AGCTCTTGATCCGGCAAACAAACCACCGCTGGTAGCGGTGGTTTTTTTGTTTGCAAGCAGCAGATTACGC
GCAGAAAAAAAGGATCTCAAGAAGATCCTTTGATCTTTTCTACGGGGTCTGACGCTCAGTGGAACGAAAA
CTCACGTTAAGGGATTTTGGTCATGAACAATAAAACTGTCTGCTTACATAAACAGTAATACAAGGGGTGT
TATGAGCCATATTCAACGGGAAACGTCTTGCTCTAGGCCGCGATTAAATTCCAACATGGATGCTGATTTA
TATGGGTATAAATGGGCTCGCGATAATGTCGGGCAATCAGGTGCGACAATCTATCGATTGTATGGGAAGC
CCGATGCGCCAGAGTTGTTTCTGAAACATGGCAAAGGTAGCGTTGCCAATGATGTTACAGATGAGATGGT
CAGACTAAACTGGCTGACGGAATTTATGCCTCTTCCGACCATCAAGCATTTTATCCGTACTCCTGATGAT
GCATGGTTACTCACCACTGCGATCCCCGGGAAAACAGCATTCCAGGTATTAGAAGAATATCCTGATTCAG
GTGAAAATATTGTTGATGCGCTGGCAGTGTTCCTGCGCCGGTTGCATTCGATTCCTGTTTGTAATTGTCC
TTTTAACAGCGATCGCGTATTTCGTCTCGCTCAGGCGCAATCACGAATGAATAACGGTTTGGTTGATGCG
AGTGATTTTGATGACGAGCGTAATGGCTGGCCTGTTGAACAAGTCTGGAAAGAAATGCATAAACTTTTGC
CATTCTCACCGGATTCAGTCGTCACTCATGGTGATTTCTCACTTGATAACCTTATTTTTGACGAGGGGAA
ATTAATAGGTTGTATTGATGTTGGACGAGTCGGAATCGCAGACCGATACCAGGATCTTGCCATCCTATGG
AACTGCCTCGGTGAGTTTTCTCCTTCATTACAGAAACGGCTTTTTCAAAAATATGGTATTGATAATCCTG
ATATGAATAAATTGCAGTTTCATTTGATGCTCGATGAGTTTTTCTAAGAATTAATTCATGAGCGGATACA
TATTTGAATGTATTTAGAAAAATAAACAAATAGGGGTTCCGCGCACATTTCCCCGAAAAGTGCCACCTAA
ATTGTAAGCGTTAATATTTTGTTAAAATTCGCGTTAAATTTTTGTTAAATCAGCTCATTTTTTAACCAAT
AGGCCGAAATCGGCAAAATCCCTTATAAATCAAAAGAATAGACCGAGATAGGGT
[37 nt withheld, positions 6845-6881]
AAAGAACGTGGACTCCAACGTCAAAGG
[49 nt withheld, positions 6909-6957]
T
[91 nt withheld, positions 6959-7049]
G
[124 nt withheld, positions 7051-7174]
CCCATTCGCCAATC
Features (pLannotate 1.2.2; 23 found; start..end, strand, type, name):
     23..70      -  terminator     T7 terminator: transcription terminator for bacteriophage T7 RNA polymerase
     78..127     -  CDS            SET1 (fragment): solubility-enhancement tag derived from T7 phage gene 10B
    137..154     -  CDS            9xHis (fragment): 9xHis affinity tag
    179..1732    -  CDS            kaiC: KAIC_THEEB - Experimental evidence at protein level: Swiss-Prot protein existence level 1. Core component of the KaiABC clock protein complex, which constitutes the main circadian regulator in cyanobacteria. Binds to DNA. The KaiABC complex may act as a promoter-nonspecific transcription regulator that represses transcription, possibly by acting on the state of chromosome compaction (By similarity). From Thermosynechococcus elongatus (strain BP-1).
   1731..1759    -  CDS            3xFLAG (fragment): three tandem FLAG® epitope tags
   1758..2050    -  CDS            SUMO (fragment): cleavable ubiquitin-like protein tag; S. cerevisiae SMT3 (truncated)
   2063..2080    -  CDS            thrombin site: thrombin recognition and cleavage site
   2091..2107    -  CDS            capTEV™ (fragment): composite tag for in vivo biotinylation, TEV protease cleavage, and 6xHis tagging
   2126..2148    -  RBS            RBS: efficient ribosome binding site from bacteriophage T7 gene 10 (Olins and Rangwala, 1989)
   2163..2187    -  protein_bind   lac operator: The lac repressor binds to the lac operator to inhibit transcription in E. coli. This inhibition can be relieved by adding lactose or isopropyl-β-D-thiogalactopyranoside (IPTG). lac repressor encoded by lacI
   2188..2206    -  promoter       T7 promoter: promoter for bacteriophage T7 RNA polymerase
   2228..2507    +  CDS            TcR (fragment): tetracycline efflux protein; tet; confers resistance to tetracycline
   2515..2592    +  promoter       lacI promoter: lacI
   2593..3675    +  CDS            lacI: lac repressor; lacI; The lac repressor binds to the lac operator to inhibit transcription in E. coli. This inhibition can be relieved by adding lactose or isopropyl-β-D-thiogalactopyranoside (IPTG).
   3688..3709    +  protein_bind   CAP binding site: CAP binding activates transcription in the presence of cAMP. E. coli catabolite activator protein
   3724..4015    +  CDS            TcR (fragment): tetracycline efflux protein; tet; confers resistance to tetracycline
   4087..4467    -  CDS            YPB1_ECOLX: Protein predicted: Swiss-Prot protein existence level 4. From Escherichia coli.
   4484..4675    +  CDS            rop: Rop protein, which maintains plasmids at low copy number; rop
   4777..4916    +  misc_feature   bom: basis of mobility region from pBR322
   5102..5690    -  rep_origin     ori: high-copy-number ColE1/pMB1/pBR322/pUC origin of replication
   5812..6627    +  CDS            KanR: aminoglycoside phosphotransferase; aph(3')-Ia; confers resistance to kanamycin in bacteria or G418 (Geneticin®) in eukaryotes
   6636..6693    -  promoter       AmpR promoter (fragment): bla
   6746..7174    -  rep_origin     f1 ori (sequence partly withheld): f1 bacteriophage origin of replication; arrow indicates direction of (+) strand synthesis
