[The description below was written by a language model from this plasmid's Addgene catalogue record and pLannotate feature annotations shown in this document.]
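Description:
pET28b-SUMO-FLAG-TeKaiC is a bacterial expression plasmid built on the pET28b backbone for producing the KaiC protein of the thermophilic cyanobacterium Thermosynechococcus elongatus in E. coli. KaiC is the core component of the KaiABC complex, the main circadian oscillator of cyanobacteria. The plasmid is selected with kanamycin through an aminoglycoside phosphotransferase (KanR) gene and replicates from a ColE1/pBR322-type origin. The rop gene and bom region typical of pET vectors are also annotated, although the catalogue lists the plasmid as high copy. An f1 origin is present as well. Short fragments annotated as tetracycline resistance and an AmpR promoter piece appear to be backbone remnants rather than functional markers.

The expression cassette is driven by a T7 promoter with an adjacent lac operator, followed by the T7 gene 10 ribosome binding site and closed by the T7 terminator. A plasmid-borne lacI gene supplies the repressor, so transcription depends on a host that provides T7 RNA polymerase and is induced with IPTG. Upstream of kaiC, the reading frame carries a short match to a His-containing tag, consistent with the standard pET28 N-terminal His tag, and then a thrombin cleavage site. These are followed by a yeast SMT3-derived SUMO domain and a FLAG epitope, which the annotation software matched as a fragment of 3xFLAG. SUMO fusions are commonly used to aid solubility and can be removed by a SUMO-specific protease, which here would be expected to leave FLAG-tagged KaiC. A His-tag fragment is also annotated downstream of kaiC, but the record does not show whether it is translated. The stated purpose is simply expression of T. elongatus KaiC.
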