Addgene plasmid #229222: pET28b-SUMO-FLAG-TeKaiC
Purpose: For expression of T. elongatus KaiC protein
Depositing lab: Andy LiWang. Depositing organization: University of California, Merced.
Backbone
  Vector backbone: pET28b
  Vector type: Bacterial Expression
Growth in bacteria
  Bacterial resistance: Kanamycin, 50 μg/mL
  Growth temperature: 37°C
  Growth strain: DH5alpha
  Copy number: High Copy
Gene/Insert
  Gene/Insert name: kaiC
  Species: T. elongatus
  Entrez Gene: kaiC (a.k.a. tlr0483)
  Tag / fusion protein: SUMO-FLAG (N terminal on insert)
  Cloning method: Unknown
Terms and licenses: Academic/Nonprofit Terms; Industry Terms: Not Available to Industry
How to cite: pET28b-SUMO-FLAG-TeKaiC was a gift from Andy LiWang (Addgene plasmid # 229222 ; http://n2t.net/addgene:229222 ; RRID:Addgene_229222)
